>Addgene plasmid #168436 | pTL375 | addgene full sequence | sequence record 349978 | Addgene NGS Result
CGGTGCGGGCCTCTTCGCTATTACGCCAGATCCTTTTGTTGTTTCCGGGTGTACAATATGGACTTCCTCT
TTTCTGGCAACCAAACCCATACATCGGGATTCCTATAATACCTTCGTTGGTCTCCCTAACATGTAGGTGG
CGGAGGGGAGATATACAATAGAACAGATACCAGACAAGACATAATGGGCTAAACAAGACTACACCAATTA
CACTGCCTCATTGATGGTGGTACATAACGAACTAATACTGTAGCCCTAGACTTGATAGCCATCATCATAT
CGAAGTTTCACTACCCTTTTTCCATTTGCCATCTATTGAAGTAATAATAGGCGCATGCAACTTCTTTTCT
TTTTTTTTCTTTTCTCTCTCCCCCGTTGTTGTCTCACCATATCCGCAATGACAAAAAAATGATGGAAGAC
ACTAAAGGAAAAAATTAACGACAAAGACAGCACCAACAGATGTCGTTGTTCCAGAGCTGATGAGGGGTAT
CTCGAAGCACACGAAACTTTTTCCTTCCTTCATTCACGCACACTACTCTCTAATGAGCAACGGTATACGG
CCTTCCTTCCAGTTACTTGAATTTGAAATAAAAAAAAGTTTGCTGTCTTGCTATCAAGTATAAATAGACC
TGCAATTATTAATCTTTTGTTTCCTCGTCATTGTTCTCGTTCCCTTTCTTCCTTGTTTCTTTTTCTGCAC
AATATTTCAAGCTATACCAAGCATACAATCAACTCCAAGCTTGAAGCAAGCCTCCTGAAAGATGAAGCTA
CTGTCTTCTATCGAACAAGCATGCGATATTTGCCGACTTAAAAAGCTCAAGTGCTCCAAAGAAAAACCGA
AGTGCGCCAAGTGTCTGAAGAACAACTGGGAGTGTCGCTACTCTCCCAAAACCAAAAGGTCTCCGCTGAC
TAGGGCACATCTGACAGAAGTGGAATCAAGGCTAGAAAGACTGGAACAGCTATTTCTACTGATTTTTCCT
CGAGAAGACCTTGACATGATTTTGAAAATGGATTCTTTACAGGATATAAAAGCATTGTTAACAGGATTAT
TTGTACAAGATAATGTGAATAAAGATGCCGTCACAGATAGATTGGCTTCAGTGGAGACTGATATGCCTCT
AACATTGAGACAGCATAGAATAAGTGCGACATCATCATCGGAAGAGAGTAGTAACAAAGGTCAAAGACAG
TTGACTGTATCGCCGGAATTTGTAATACGACTCACTATAGGGCGAGCCGCCATCATGGAGGAGCAGAAGC
TGATCTCAGAGGAGGACCTGCATATGGCCATGGAGGCCGAATTCAGCAAGAAAATTGTGGTGAAACTGGA
TCTGCATGATAATAAAGATAAACAGAAAGCCATGAAAGTGGTGAGCACCCTGGCCGGCATCGATGCCATT
AGCATGGATATGGCCAGCCGCAAGATGACCGTGATTGGCACCGTTGATCCTGTGAATGTGGTGAGCAAAC
TGCGCAAAGCCAGCTGGCCGGCCTATATTGAAAGCCTGGGCCCGGCCAAGGAACCGGAGAAGAAAAAAGA
AGGTGGCGGTGATGCCAAAAAAGGATCCGTCGACCTGCAGCGGCCGCATAACTAGCATAACCCCTTGGGG
CCTCTAAACGGGTCTTGAGGGGTTTTTTGCGCGCTTGCAGCCAAGCTAATTCCGGGCGAATTTCTTATGA
TTTATGATTTTTATTATTAAATAAGTTATAAAAAAAATAAGTGTATACAAATTTTAAAGTGACTCTTAGG
TTTTAAAACGAAAATTCTTATTCTTGAGTAACTCTTTCCTGTAGGTCAGGTTGCTTTCTCAGGTATAGCA
TGAGGTCGCTCTTATTGACCACACCTCTACCGGCATGCAAGCTTGGCGTAATCATGGTCATAGCTGTTTC
CTGTGTGAAATTGTTATCCGCTCACAATTCCACACAACATACGAGCCGGAAGCATAAAGTGTAAAGCCTG
GGGTGCCTAATGAGTGAGCTAACTCACATTAATTGCGTTGCGCTCACTGCCCGCTTTCCAGTCGGGAAAC
CTGTCGTGCCAGCTGCATTAATGAATCGGCCAACGCGCGGGGAGAGGCGGTTTGCGTATTGGGCGCTCTT
CCGCTTCCTCGCTCACTGACTCGCTGCGCTCGGTCGTTCGGCTGCGGCGAGCGGTATCAGCTCACTCAAA
GGCGGTAATACGGTTATCCACAGAATCAGGGGATAACGCAGGAAAGAACATGTGAGCAAAAGGCCAGCAA
AAGGCCAGGAACCGTAAAAAGGCCGCGTTGCTGGCGTTTTTCCATAGGCTCCGCCCCCCTGACGAGCATC
ACAAAAATCGACGCTCAAGTCAGAGGTGGCGAAACCCGACAGGACTATAAAGATACCAGGCGTTTCCCCC
TGGAAGCTCCCTCGTGCGCTCTCCTGTTCCGACCCTGCCGCTTACCGGATACCTGTCCGCCTTTCTCCCT
TCGGGAAGCGTGGCGCTTTCTCATAGCTCACGCTGTAGGTATCTCAGTTCGGTGTAGGTCGTTCGCTCCA
AGCTGGGCTGTGTGCACGAACCCCCCGTTCAGCCCGACCGCTGCGCCTTATCCGGTAACTATCGTCTTGA
GTCCAACCCGGTAAGACACGACTTATCGCCACTGGCAGCAGCCACTGGTAACAGGATTAGCAGAGCGAGG
TATGTAGGCGGTGCTACAGAGTTCTTGAAGTGGTGGCCTAACTACGGCTACACTAGAAGAACAGTATTTG
GTATCTGCGCTCTGCTGAAGCCAGTTACCTTCGGAAAAAGAGTTGGTAGCTCTTGATCCGGCAAACAAAC
CACCGCTGGTAGCGGTGGTTTTTTTGTTTGCAAGCAGCAGATTACGCGCAGAAAAAAAGGATCTCAAGAA
GATCCTTTGATCTTTTCTACGGGGTCTGACGCTCAGTGGAACGAAAACTCACGTTAAGGGATTTTGGTCA
TGAGATTATCAAAAAGGATCTTCACCTAGATCCTTTTAAATTAAAAATGAAGTTTTAAATCAATCTAAAG
TATATATGAGTAACCTGAGGCTATGGCAGGGCCTGCCGCCCCGACGTTGGCTGCGAGCCCTGGGCCTTCA
CCCGAACTTGGGGGGTGGGGTGGGGAAAAGGAAGAAACGCGGGCGTATTGGCCCCAATGGGGTCTCGGTG
GGGTATCGACAGAGTGCCAGCCCTGGGACCGAACCCCGCGTTTATGAACAAACGACCCAACACCGTGCGT
TTTATTCTGTCTTTTTATTGCCGTCATAGCGCGGGTTCCTTCCGGTATTGTCTCCTTCCGTGTTTCAGTT
AGCCTCCCCCTAGGGTGGGCGAAGAACTCCAGCATGAGATCCCCGCGCTGGAGGATCATCCAGCCGGCGT
CCCGGAAAACGATTCCGAAGCCCAACCTTTCATAGAAGGCGGCGGTGGAATCGAAATCTCGTGATGGCAG
GTTGGGCGTCGCTTGGTCGGTCATTTCGAACCCCAGAGTCCCGCTCAGAAGAACTCGTCAAGAAGGCGAT
AGAAGGCGATGCGCTGCGAATCGGGAGCGGCGATACCGTAAAGCACGAGGAAGCGGTCAGCCCATTCGCC
GCCAAGCTCTTCAGCAATATCACGGGTAGCCAACGCTATGTCCTGATAGCGGTCCGCCACACCCAGCCGG
CCACAGTCGATGAATCCAGAAAAGCGGCCATTTTCCACCATGATATTCGGCAAGCAGGCATCGCCATGAG
TCACGACGAGATCCTCGCCGTCGGGCATGCTCGCCTTGAGCCTGGCGAACAGTTCGGCTGGCGCGAGCCC
CTGATGCTCTTCGTCCAGATCATCCTGATCGACAAGACCGGCTTCCATCCGAGTACGTGCTCGCTCGATG
CGATGTTTCGCTTGGTGGTCGAATGGGCAGGTAGCCGGATCAAGCGTATGCAGCCGCCGCATTGCATCAG
CCATGATGGATACTTTCTCGGCAGGAGCAAGGTGAGATGACAGGAGATCCTGCCCCGGCACTTCGCCCAA
TAGCAGCCAGTCCCTTCCCGCTTCAGTGACAACGTCGAGCACAGCTGCGCAAGGAACGCCCGTCGTGGCC
AGCCACGATAGCCGCGCTGCCTCGTCTTGCAGTTCATTCAGGGCACCGGACAGGTCGGTCTTGACAAAAA
GAACCGGGCGCCCCTGCGCTGACAGCCGGAACACGGCGGCATCAGAGCAGCCGATTGTCTGTTGTGCCCA
GTCATAGCCGAATAGCCTCTCCACCCAAGCGGCCGGAGAACCTGCGTGCAATCCATCTTGTTCAATCATA
CTCTTCCTTTTTCAATATTATTGAAGCATTTATCAGGGTTATTGTCTCATGAGCGGATACATATTTGAAT
GTATTTAGAAAAATAAACAAATAGGGGTTCCGCGCACATTTCCCCGAAAAGTGCCACCTGAACGAAGCAT
CTGTGCTTCATTTTGTAGAACAAAAATGCAACGCGAGAGCGCTAATTTTTCAAACAAAGAATCTGAGCTG
CATTTTTACAGAACAGAAATGCAACGCGAAAGCGCTATTTTACCAACGAAGAATCTGTGCTTCATTTTTG
TAAAACAAAAATGCAACGCGAGAGCGCTAATTTTTCAAACAAAGAATCTGAGCTGCATTTTTACAGAACA
GAAATGCAACGCGAGAGCGCTATTTTACCAACAAAGAATCTATACTTCTTTTTTGTTCTACAAAAATGCA
TCCCGAGAGCGCTATTTTTCTAACAAAGCATCTTAGATTACTTTTTTTCTCCTTTGTGCGCTCTATAATG
CAGTCTCTTGATAACTTTTTGCACTGTAGGTCCGTTAAGGTTAGAAGAAGGCTACTTTGGTGTCTATTTT
CTCTTCCATAAAAAAAGCCTGACTCCACTTCCCGCGTTTACTGATTACTAGCGAAGCTGCGGGTGCATTT
TTTCAAGATAAAGGCATCCCCGATTATATTCTATACCGATGTGGATTGCGCATACTTTGTGAACAGAAAG
TGATAGCGTTGATGATTCTTCATTGGTCAGAAAATTATGAACGGTTTCTTCTATTTTGTCTCTATATACT
ACGTATAGGAAATGTTTACATTTTCGTATTGTTTTCGATTCACTCTATGAATAGTTCTTACTACAATTTT
TTTGTCTAAAGAGTAATACTAGAGATAAACATAAAAAATGTAGAGGTCGAGTTTAGATGCAAGTTCAAGG
AGCGAAAGGTGGATGGGTAGGTTATATAGGGATATAGCACAGAGATATATAGCAAAGAGATACTTTTGAG
CAATGTTTGTGGAAGCGGTATTCGCAATATTTTAGTAGCTCGTTACAGTCCGGTGCGTTTTTGGTTTTTT
GAAAGTGCGTCTTCAGAGCGCTTTTGGTTTTCAAAAGCGCTCTGAAGTTCCTATACTTTCTAGAGAATAG
GAACTTCGGAATAGGAACTTCAAAGCGTTTCCGAAAACGAGCGCTTCCGAAAATGCAACGCGAGCTGCGC
ACATACAGCTCACTGTTCACGTCGCACCTATATCTGCGTGTTGCCTGTATATATATATACATGAGAAGAA
CGGCATAGTGCGTGTTTATGCTTAAATGCGTACTTATATGCGTCTATTTATGTAGGATGAAAGGTAGTCT
AGTACCTCCTGTGATATTATCCCATTCCATGCGGGGTATCGTATGCTTCCTTCAGCACTACCCTTTAGCT
GTTCTATATGCTGCCACTCCTCAATTGGATTAGTCTCATCCTTCAATGCTATCATTTCCTTTGATATTGG
ATCATACTAAGAAACCATTATTATCATGACATTAACCTATAAAAATAGGCGTATCACGAGGCCCTTTCGT
CTCGCGCGTTTCGGTGATGACGGTGAAAACCTCTGACACATGCAGCTCCCGGAGACGGTCACAGCTTGTC
TGTAAGCGGATGCCGGGAGCAGACAAGCCCGTCAGGGCGCGTCAGCGGGTGTTGGCGGGTGTCGGGGCTG
GCTTAACTATGCGGCATCAGAGCAGATTGTACTGAGAGTGCACCATAGATCAACGACATTACTATATATA
TAATATAGGAAGCATTTAATAGAACAGCATCGTAATATATGTGTACTTTGCAGTTATGACGCCAGATGGC
AGTAGTGGAAGATATTCTTTATTGAAAAATAGCTTGTCACCTTACGTACAATCTTGATCCGGAGCTTTTC
TTTTTTTGCCGATTAAGAATTAATTCGGTCGAAAAAAGAAAAGGAGAGGGCCAAGAGGGAGGGCATTGGT
GACTATTGAGCACGTGAGTATACGTGATTAAGCACACAAAGGCAGCTTGGAGTATGTCTGTTATTAATTT
CACAGGTAGTTCTGGTCCATTGGTGAAAGTTTGCGGCTTGCAGAGCACAGAGGCCGCAGAATGTGCTCTA
GATTCCGATGCTGACTTGCTGGGTATTATATGTGTGCCCAATAGAAAGAGAACAATTGACCCGGTTATTG
CAAGGAAAATTTCAAGTCTTGTAAAAGCATATAAAAATAGTTCAGGCACTCCGAAATACTTGGTTGGCGT
GTTTCGTAATCAACCTAAGGAGGATGTTTTGGCTCTGGTCAATGATTACGGCATTGATATCGTCCAACTG
CATGGAGATGAGTCGTGGCAAGAATACCAAGAGTTCCTCGGTTTGCCAGTTATTAAAAGACTCGTATTTC
CAAAAGACTGCAACATACTACTCAGTGCAGCTTCACAGAAACCTCATTCGTTTATTCCCTTGTTTGATTC
AGAAGCAGGTGGGACAGGTGAACTTTTGGATTGGAACTCGATTTCTGACTGGGTTGGAAGGCAAGAGAGC
CCCGAAAGCTTACATTTTATGTTAGCTGGTGGACTGACGCCAGAAAATGTTGGTGATGCGCTTAGATTAA
ATGGCGTTATTGGTGTTGATGTAAGCGGAGGTGTGGAGACAAATGGTGTAAAAGACTCTAACAAAATAGC
AAATTTCGTCAAAAATGCTAAGAAATAGGTTATTACTGAGTAGTATTTATTTAAGTATTGTTTGTGCACT
TGCCGATCTATGCGGTGTGAAATACCGCACAGATGCGTAAGGAGAAAATACCGCATCAGGAAATTGTAAG
CGTTAATATTTTGTTAAAATTCGCGTTAAATTTTTGTTAAATCAGCTCATTTTTTAACCAATAGGCCGAA
ATCGGCAAAATCCCTTATAAATCAAAAGAATAGACCGAGATAGGGT
[37 nt withheld, positions 7187-7223]
AAAGAACGTGGACTCCAACGTCAAAGG
[49 nt withheld, positions 7251-7299]
T
[91 nt withheld, positions 7301-7391]
G
[124 nt withheld, positions 7393-7516]
CCATTCGCCATTCAGGCTGCGCAACTGTTGGGAAGGGCGAT
Features (pLannotate 1.2.2; 24 found; start..end, strand, type, name):
     30..734     +  promoter       ADH1 promoter: S. cerevisiae ADH1; promoter for alcohol dehydrogenase 1
    762..1202    +  CDS            GAL4 DNA binding domain: DNA binding domain of the GAL4 transcriptional activator; Saccharomyces cerevisiae GAL4 (truncated)
   1213..1231    +  promoter       T7 promoter: promoter for bacteriophage T7 RNA polymerase
   1308..1562    +  CDS            HIPP39 (fragment): HIP39_ARATH - Experimental evidence at transcript level: Swiss-Prot protein existence level 2. Probable heavy-metal-binding protein. From Arabidopsis thaliana (Mouse-ear cress).
   1592..1639    +  terminator     T7 terminator: transcription terminator for bacteriophage T7 RNA polymerase
   1666..1853    +  terminator     ADH1 terminator: S. cerevisiae ADH1; transcription terminator for the S. cerevisiae alcohol dehydrogenase 1 (ADH1) gene
   1901..1917    -  protein_bind   lac operator: The lac repressor binds to the lac operator to inhibit transcription in E. coli. This inhibition can be relieved by adding lactose or isopropyl-β-D-thiogalactopyranoside (IPTG). lac repressor encoded by lacI
   1925..1955    -  promoter       lac promoter: promoter for the E. coli lac operon
   1970..1991    -  protein_bind   CAP binding site: CAP binding activates transcription in the presence of cAMP. E. coli catabolite activator protein
   2004..2096    -  CDS            lacI (fragment): lac repressor; lacI; The lac repressor binds to the lac operator to inhibit transcription in E. coli. This inhibition can be relieved by adding lactose or isopropyl-β-D-thiogalactopyranoside (IPTG).
   2279..2867    -  rep_origin     ori: high-copy-number ColE1/pMB1/pBR322/pUC origin of replication
   3089..3105    +  polyA_signal   bGH poly(A) signal (fragment): bovine growth hormone polyadenylation signal
   3196..3243    -  polyA_signal   HSV TK poly(A) signal: herpes simplex virus thymidine kinase polyadenylation signal (Cole and Stacy, 1985)
   3302..3454    -  CDS            ble (fragment): BLE_KLEPN - Experimental evidence at protein level: Swiss-Prot protein existence level 1. Binding protein with a strong affinity to the bleomycin family of antibiotics. Binds to CL990; an antimitotic-antibiotic compound. From Klebsiella pneumoniae.
   3475..4269    -  CDS            NeoR/KanR: aminoglycoside phosphotransferase from Tn5; aph(3')-II (or nptII); confers resistance to neomycin, kanamycin, and G418 (Geneticin®)
   4270..4374    -  promoter       AmpR promoter: bla
   4401..5743    -  rep_origin     2μ ori: yeast 2μ plasmid origin of replication
   5811..5846    +  CDS            rop (fragment): Rop protein, which maintains plasmids at low copy number; rop
   5948..5997    +  misc_feature   bom (fragment): basis of mobility region from pBR322
   6136..6283    +  promoter       TRP1 promoter: S. cerevisiae TRP1
   6284..6958    +  CDS            TRP1: phosphoribosylanthranilate isomerase, required for tryptophan biosynthesis; S. cerevisiae TRP1; yeast auxotrophic marker
   7009..7060    +  misc_feature   bom (fragment): basis of mobility region from pBR322
   7088..7516    -  rep_origin     f1 ori (sequence partly withheld): f1 bacteriophage origin of replication; arrow indicates direction of (+) strand synthesis
   7520..29      -  CDS            lacZα (fragment) (across the origin): LacZα fragment of β-galactosidase; lacZ fragment
