[The description below was written by a language model from this plasmid's Addgene catalogue record and pLannotate feature annotations shown in this document.]
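Description:
pTL375 is a yeast two-hybrid bait plasmid built on the pGBKT7 backbone, carrying the rice (Oryza sativa) gene OsaHIP27. It is an E. coli–yeast shuttle vector. A high-copy ColE1/pUC-type origin and a Tn5 NeoR/KanR cassette driven by the AmpR (bla) promoter allow propagation under kanamycin selection in bacteria. The 2μ origin and the TRP1 auxotrophic marker, with its own promoter, support episomal maintenance and selection in tryptophan-auxotrophic Saccharomyces cerevisiae strains. An f1 origin is also present, along with several short backbone remnants (lac promoter/operator, lacZα, lacI, rop, bom, ble and poly(A) fragments) that have no evident role in the design.

The expression cassette is driven by the constitutive yeast ADH1 promoter, followed by the GAL4 DNA-binding domain, a T7 promoter and then the insert, with T7 and ADH1 terminators downstream. In this layout the insert would be produced in yeast as a fusion to the GAL4 DNA-binding domain. The T7 promoter lies between the binding domain and the insert, so the insert alone can be transcribed by T7 RNA polymerase, for example for in vitro expression. The automated annotation labels the roughly 250 nt insert region as a fragment resembling Arabidopsis HIPP39, a probable heavy-metal-binding protein. This is a homology-based call, consistent with the catalogued rice insert belonging to a related protein family rather than indicating a different gene. The record does not say whether the insert is full length or a domain, and the cloning method is unknown. The associated publication concerns host-target binding by a conserved effector of the blast fungus, which suggests the plasmid was used to test effector–host protein interactions paired with a GAL4 activation-domain prey construct.
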