Addgene plasmid #168436: pTL375
Purpose: pGBKT7 yeast two-hybrid plasmid
Depositing lab: Sophien Kamoun. Depositing organization: Sainsbury Laboratory, Norwich. Publication: A single amino acid polymorphism in a conserved effector of the multihost blast fungus pathogen expands host-target binding spectrum. Bentham AR, Petit-Houdenot Y, Win J, Chuma I, Terauchi R, Banfield MJ, Kamoun S, Langner T. PLoS Pathog. 2021 Nov 10;17(11):e1009957. doi: 10.1371/journal.ppat.1009957. eCollection 2021 Nov. PubMed 34758051.
Backbone
  Vector backbone: pGBKT7
  Vector type: Yeast Expression
Growth in bacteria
  Bacterial resistance: Kanamycin, 50 μg/mL
  Growth temperature: 37°C
  Growth strain: DH5alpha
  Copy number: High Copy
Gene/Insert
  Gene/Insert name: OsaHIP27
  Species: Oryza sativa
  Cloning method: Unknown
Terms and licenses: Academic/Nonprofit Terms; Industry Terms: Not Available to Industry
How to cite: pTL375 was a gift from Sophien Kamoun (Addgene plasmid # 168436 ; http://n2t.net/addgene:168436 ; RRID:Addgene_168436)
