>Addgene plasmid #168436 | pTL375 | depositor partial sequence | sequence record 326536 | insert
GAATTCAGCAAGAAAATTGTGGTGAAACTGGATCTGCATGATAATAAAGATAAACAGAAAGCCATGAAAG
TGGTGAGCACCCTGGCCGGCATCGATGCCATTAGCATGGATATGGCCAGCCGCAAGATGACCGTGATTGG
CACCGTTGATCCTGTGAATGTGGTGAGCAAACTGCGCAAAGCCAGCTGGCCGGCCTATATTGAAAGCCTG
GGCCCGGCCAAGGAACCGGAGAAGAAAAAAGAAGGTGGCGGTGATGCCAAAAAAGGATCC
